>Addgene plasmid #61930 | pET151-hUCH37 (ISF2) | depositor partial sequence | sequence record 101268 | UCH37 insert
ATGACGGGCAATGCCGGGGAGTGGTGCCTCATGGAAAGCGACCCCGGGGTCTTCACCGAGCTCATTAAAG
GATTCGGTTGCCGAGGAGCCCAAGTAGAAGAAATATGGAGTTTAGAGCCTGAGAATTTTGAAAAATTAAA
GCCAGTTCATGGGTTAATTTTTCTTTTCAAGTGGCAGCCAGGAGAAGAACCAGCAGGCTCTGTGGTTCAG
GACTCCCGACTTGACACGATATTTTTTGCTAAGCAGGTAATTAATAATGCTTGTGCTACTCAAGCCATAG
TGAGTGTGTTACTGAACTGTACCCACCAGGATGTCCATTTAGGCGAGACATTATCAGAGTTTAAAGAATT
TTCACAAAGTTTTGATGCAGCTATGAAAGGCTTGGCACTGAGCAATTCAGATGTGATTCGACAAGTACAC
AACAGTTTCGCCAGACAGCAAATGTTTGAATTTGATACGAAGACATCAGCAAAAGAAGAAGATGCTTTTC
ACTTTGTCAGTTATGTTCCTGTTAATGGGAGACTGTATGAATTAGATGGATTAAGAGAAGGACCGATTGA
TTTAGGTGCATGCAATCAAGATGATTGGATCAGTGCAGTAAGGCCTGTCATAGAAAAAAGGATACAAAAG
TACAGTGAAGGTGAAATTCGATTTAATTTAATGGCCATTGTGTCTGACAGAAAAATGATATATGAGCAGA
AGATAGCAGAGTTACAAAGACAACTTGCAGAGGAGCCCATGGATACAGATCAAGGTAATAGTATGTTAAG
TGCTATTCAGTCAGAAGTTGCCAAAAATCAGATGCTTATTGAAGAGGAAGTACAGAAATTAAAAAGATAC
AAGATTGAGAATATCAGAAGGAAGCATAATTATCTGCCTTTCATTATGGAATTGTTAAAGACTTTAGCAG
AACACCAGCAGTTAATACCACTAGTAGAAAAGGCAAAAGAAAAACAGAACGCAAAGAAAGCTCAGGAAAC
CAAATAA
