>Addgene plasmid #61930 | pET151-hUCH37 (ISF2) | addgene partial sequence | sequence record 106930 | T7 5'-TAATACGACTCACTATAGGG-3'
ATTTTGTTTACTTTAAGAAGGAGATATACATATGCATCATCACCATCACCATGGTAAGCCTATCCCTAAC
CCTCTCCTCGGTCTCGATTCTACGGAAAACCTGTATTTTCAGGGAATTGATCCCTTCACCATGACGGGCA
ATGCCGGGGAGTGGTGCCTCATGGAAAGCGACCCCGGGGTCTTCACCGAGCTCATTAAAGGATTCGGTTG
CCGAGGAGCCCAAGTAGAAGAAATATGGAGTTTAGAGCCTGAGAATTTTGAAAAATTAAAGCCAGTTCAT
GGGTTAATTTTTCTTTTCAAGTGGCAGCCAGGAGAAGAACCAGCAGGCTCTGTGGTTCAGGACTCCCGAC
TTGACACGATATTTTTTGCTAAGCAGGTAATTAATAATGCTTGTGCTACTCAAGCCATAGTGAGTGTGTT
ACTGAACTGTACCCACCAGGATGTCCATTTAGGCGAGACATTATCAGAGTTTAAAGAATTTTCACAAAGT
TTTGATGCAGCTATGAAAGGCTTGGCACTGAGCAATTCAGATGTGATTCGACAAGTACACAACAGTTTCG
CCAGACAGCAAATGTTTGAATTTGATACGAAGACATCAGCAAAAGAAGAAGATGCTTTTCACTTTGTCAG
TTATGTTCCTGTTAATGGGAGACTGTATGAATTAGATGGATTAAGAGAAGGACCGATTGATTTAGGTGCA
TGCAATCAAGATGATTGGATCAGTGCAGTAAGGCCTGTCATAGAAAAAAGGATACAAAAGTACAGTG
