>Addgene plasmid #61930 | pET151-hUCH37 (ISF2) | addgene partial sequence | sequence record 107327 | T7term 5'-GCTAGTTATTGCTCAGCGG-3'
GCAGCCGGATCTGAGCTCGCCCTTATTTGGTTTCCTGAGCTTTCTTTGCGTTCTGTTTTTCTTTTGCCTT
TTCTACTAGTGGTATTAACTGCTGGTGTTCTGCTAAAGTCTTTAACAATTCCATAATGAAAGGCAGATAA
TTATGCTTCCTTCTGATATTCTCAATCTTGTATCTTTTTAATTTCTGTACTTCCTCTTCAATAAGCATCT
GATTTTTGGCAACTTCTGACTGAATAGCACTTAACATACTATTACCTTGATCTGTATCCATGGGCTCCTC
TGCAAGTTGTCTTTGTAACTCTGCTATCTTCTGCTCATATATCATTTTTCTGTCAGACACAATGGCCATT
AAATTAAATCGAATTTCACCTTCACTGTACTTTTGTATCCTTTTTTCTATGACAGGCCTTACTGCACTGA
TCCAATCATCTTGATTGCATGCACCTAAATCAATCGGTCCTTCTCTTAATCCATCTAATTCATACAGTCT
CCCATTAACAGGAACATAACTGACAAAGTGAAAAGCATCTTCTTCTTTTGCTGATGTCTTCGTATCAAAT
TCAAACATTTGCTGTCTGGCGAAACTGTTGTGTACTTGTCGAATCACATCTGAATTGCTCAGTGCCAAGC
CTTTCATAGCTGCATCAAAACTTTGTGAAAATTCTTTAAACTCTGATAATGTCTCGCCTAAATGGACATC
CTGGTGGGTACAGTTCAGTAACACACTCACTATGGCTTGAGTAGCACAAGCATTATTAATTACCTGCTTA
GCAAA
