[The description below was written by a language model from this plasmid's Addgene catalogue record.]
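Description:
pET151-hUCH37 (ISF2) is a bacterial expression plasmid built on the commercial pET151-D-TOPO backbone and intended for producing the human deubiquitylase UCH37 (gene UCHL5, also known as UCH-L5, CGI-70 or INO80R) in E. coli. It is listed as a high-copy plasmid of about 6.8 kb, selected with ampicillin and propagated in a standard cloning strain. The record does not name an expression strain. Because transcription is driven by a T7 promoter, expression would require a host that supplies T7 RNA polymerase.

The insert is a roughly 1 kb human UCH37 coding sequence introduced by directional TOPO cloning, placed downstream of the T7 promoter. It is fused in frame to an N-terminal 6xHis tag encoded by the backbone, which allows the recombinant protein to be purified by immobilised metal affinity chromatography. T7 promoter and T7 terminator primers are listed for sequencing across the insert.

The plasmid name, stated purpose and depositor comments all identify the product as isoform 2, made from the corresponding isoform 1 plasmid by site-directed mutagenesis that deleted the single residue E246. The insert-name field, however, still reads "ISF1". This appears to be a carry-over from the parent entry, and the record does not otherwise resolve the inconsistency.

No feature table is supplied, so any further backbone elements cannot be confirmed here. The associated publication concerns the structural basis of UCH37 activation and inhibition, which is consistent with using the plasmid to make recombinant protein for structural and biochemical studies.
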