Addgene plasmid #61930: pET151-hUCH37 (ISF2)
Purpose: Expression of hUCH37 (ISF2) in E.coli
Depositing lab: Chris Hill. Depositing organization: University of Utah. Publication: Structural Basis for the Activation and Inhibition of the UCH37 Deubiquitylase. VanderLinden RT, Hemmis CW, Schmitt B, Ndoja A, Whitby FG, Robinson H, Cohen RE, Yao T, Hill CP. Mol Cell. 2015 Feb 17. pii: S1097-2765(15)00017-9. doi: 10.1016/j.molcel.2015.01.016. PubMed 25702872.
Backbone
  Vector backbone: pET151-D-TOPO
  Backbone manufacturer: Invitrogen
  Backbone size w/o insert (bp): 5800
  Total vector size (bp): 6800
  Vector type: Bacterial Expression
Growth in bacteria
  Bacterial resistance: Ampicillin, 100 μg/mL
  Growth temperature: 37°C
  Growth strain: DH5alpha
  Copy number: High Copy
Gene/Insert
  Gene/Insert name: hUCH37 (ISF1) (alt name: UCHL5)
  Species: H. sapiens (human)
  Insert size (bp): 987
  GenBank ID: NP_001186190.1
  Entrez Gene: UCHL5 (a.k.a. CGI-70, INO80R, UCH-L5, UCH37)
  Promoter: T7
  Tag / fusion protein: 6x HIS (N terminal on backbone)
  Cloning method: TOPO Cloning
  Sequencing primers: 5′ T7; 3′ T7 term
Terms and licenses: Academic/Nonprofit Terms; Industry Terms: Not Available to Industry
Depositor comments: Isoform 2 was created by deletion of E246 by Quickchange mutagenesis from pET151-hUCH37 (ISF1) vector.
How to cite: pET151-hUCH37 (ISF2) was a gift from Chris Hill (Addgene plasmid # 61930 ; http://n2t.net/addgene:61930 ; RRID:Addgene_61930)
